Addgene plasmid #63429: pFusX4-20
Purpose: Encodes RVD positions 10-12 in TALEN assembly
Depositing lab: Stephen Ekker. Depositing organization: Mayo Foundation for Medical Education and Research. Publication: FusX: A rapid one-step TALE assembly system for genome science. Ma AC, McNulty MS, Tanya PL, Jarryd CM, Martinez-Galvez G, Argue DP, Lee HB, Urban MD, Bullard CE, Blackburn PR, Man TK, Clark KJ, Ekker SC. Hum Gene Ther. 2016 Jun;27(6):451-63. doi: 10.1089/hum.2015.172 PubMed 26854857.
Backbone
  Vector backbone: FusX4
  Backbone size w/o insert (bp): 3008
  Vector type: TALEN
Growth in bacteria
  Bacterial resistance: Spectinomycin, 50 μg/mL
  Growth temperature: 37°C
  Growth strain: DH5alpha
  Copy number: High Copy
Gene/Insert
  Gene/Insert name: HD NI NG (alt name: X4_CAT)
  Species: Synthetic
  Mutation: none
  Cloning method: Restriction Enzyme; 5′ cloning site BsaI (destroyed during cloning); 3′ cloning site BsaI (destroyed during cloning)
  Sequencing primers: 5′ pCR8_F1; 3′ pCR8_R1
Terms and licenses: Academic/Nonprofit Terms; Industry Terms: Not Available to Industry
How to cite: pFusX4-20 was a gift from Stephen Ekker (Addgene plasmid # 63429 ; http://n2t.net/addgene:63429 ; RRID:Addgene_63429)
