[The description below was written by a language model from this plasmid's Addgene catalogue record.]
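Description:
pFusX4-20 is a bacterial library plasmid from the FusX system, a one-step method for assembling TALE repeat arrays for TALENs and related genome-targeting proteins. It is built on the FusX4 backbone (about 3 kb without the insert), is maintained at high copy in standard E. coli cloning strains, and is selected with spectinomycin. The record does not name the origin of replication or any other backbone features, and no feature table is provided. The listed sequencing primers are of the pCR8 type, which hints at a pCR8-like backbone, but the record does not state this.

The payload is a synthetic pre-assembled trimer of TALE repeats carrying the repeat-variable diresidues HD, NI and NG. Under the standard TALE code these recognise C, A and T respectively, which matches the alternative insert name X4_CAT. The trimer occupies RVD positions 10-12 of the final array. It was inserted through BsaI sites that were destroyed during cloning, consistent with Golden Gate-style construction using type IIS enzymes.

The plasmid has no expression function of its own, and the record lists no promoter, tag or reporter. It serves as one member of a position-specific library in which each plasmid encodes a different three-repeat combination. A user picks the FusX4 member matching bases 10-12 of the target sequence and combines it with the corresponding members from the libraries for the other positions. Together these are assembled into a receiving vector to give a full-length custom TALE DNA-binding domain for genome editing.
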