>Addgene plasmid #63429 | pFusX4-20 | depositor partial sequence | sequence record 105376 | pFusX4_CAT
AGTCTTAAGCGTCTCCCCTGACCCCGGACCAAGTGGTGGCTATCGCCAGCCACGATGGCGGCAAGCAAGC
GCTCGAAACGGTGCAGCGGCTGTTGCCGGTGCTGTGCCAGGACCATGGCCTGACCCCGGACCAAGTGGTG
GCTATCGCCAGCAACATTGGCGGCAAGCAAGCGCTCGAAACGGTGCAGCGGCTGTTGCCGGTGCTGTGCC
AGGACCATGGCCTGACCCCGGACCAAGTGGTGGCTATCGCCAGCAACGGTGGCGGCAAGCAAGCGCTCGA
AACGGTGCAGCGGCTGTTGCCGGTGCTGTGCCAGGACCATGGCCGAGACGTC
