>Addgene plasmid #63429 | pFusX4-20 | depositor partial sequence | sequence record 105377 | FusX4
CGTCTCCCCTGACCCCGGACCAAGTGGTGGCTATCGAGACCGGCGCCGCTACGGGCGCGTCCCATTCGCC
ATTCAGGCTGCGCAACTGTTGGGAAGGGCGATCGGTGCGGGCTCTTCGCTATTACGCCAGCTGGCGAAAG
GGGGATGTGCTGCAAGGCGATTAAGTTGGGAACGCCAGGGTTTTCCCAGTCACGACGTTGTAAAACGACG
GCCAGTGAGCGCGCGTAATCGACTCACTATAGGGCGAATTGGGTACCGGGCCCCCCCTCGAGGTCCTCCA
GCTTTTGTTCCCTTTAGTGAGGGTTAATTGCGCGCTTGGCGTAATCATGGTCATAGCTGTTTCCTGTGTG
AAATTGTTATCCGCTCACAATTCCACACAACATACGAGCCGGAAGCATAAAGTGTAAAGCCTGGGGTGCC
TAATGAGTGAGCTAACTCACATTAATTGCGTTGCGCTCACTGCCCGCTTTCCACCGGTGGTCTCTGGCGG
CAAGCAAGCGCTCGAAACGGTGCAGCGGCTGTTGCCGGTGCTGTGCCAGGACCATGGCCGAGACGTCTAG
ACCAGCCAGGACAGAAATGCCTCGACTTCGCTGCTACCCAAGGTTGCCGGGTGACGCACACCGTGGAAAC
GGATGAAGGCACGAACCCAGTGGACATAAGCCTGTTCGGTTCGTAAGCTGTAATGCAAGTAGCGTATGCG
CTCACGCAACTGGTCCAGAACCTTGACCGAACGCAGCGGTGGTAACGGCGCAGTGGCGGTTTTCATGGCT
TGTTATGACTGTTTTTTTGGGGTACAGTCTATGCCTCGGGCATCCAAGCAGCAAGCGCGTTACGCCGTGG
GTCGATGTTTGATGTTATGGAGCAGCAACGATGTTACGCAGCAGGGCAGTCGCCCTAAAACAAAGTTAAA
CATTATGAGGGAAGCGGTGATCGCCGAAGTATCGACTCAACTATCAGAGGTAGTTGGCGTCATCGAGCGC
CATCTCGAACCGACGTTGCTGGCCGTACATTTGTACGGCTCCGCAGTGGATGGCGGCCTGAAGCCACACA
GTGATATTGATTTGCTGGTTACGGTGACCGTAAGGCTTGATGAAACAACGCGGCGAGCTTTGATCAACGA
CCTTTTGGAAACTTCGGCTTCCCCTGGAGAGAGCGAGATTCTCCGCGCTGTAGAAGTCACCATTGTTGTG
CACGACGACATCATTCCGTGGCGTTATCCAGCTAAGCGCGAACTGCAATTTGGAGAATGGCAGCGCAATG
ACATTCTTGCAGGTATCTTCGAGCCAGCCACGATCGACATTGATCTGGCTATCTTGCTGACAAAAGCAAG
AGAACATAGCGTTGCCTTGGTAGGTCCAGCGGCGGAGGAACTCTTTGATCCGGTTCCTGAACAGGATCTA
TTTGAGGCGCTAAATGAAACCTTAACGCTATGGAACTCGCCGCCCGACTGGGCTGGCGATGAGCGAAATG
TAGTGCTTACGTTGTCCCGCATTTGGTACAGCGCAGTAACCGGCAAAATCGCGCCGAAGGATGTCGCTGC
CGACTGGGCAATGGAGCGCCTGCCGGCCCAGTATCAGCCCGTCATACTTGAAGCTAGACAGGCTTATCTT
GGACAAGAAGAAGATCGCTTGGCCTCGCGCGCAGATCAGTTGGAAGAATTTGTCCACTACGTGAAAGGCG
AGATCACCAAGGTAGTCGGCAAATAACCCTCGAGCCACCCATGACCAAAATCCCTTAACGTGAGTTACGC
GTCGTTCCACTGAGCGTCAGACCCCGTAGAAAAGATCAAAGGATCTTCTTGAGATCCTTTTTTTCTGCGC
GTAATCTGCTGCTTGCAAACAAAAAAACCACCGCTACCAGCGGTGGTTTGTTTGCCGGATCAAGAGCTAC
CAACTCTTTTTCCGAAGGTAACTGGCTTCAGCAGAGCGCAGATACCAAATACTGTCCTTCTAGTGTAGCC
GTAGTTAGGCCACCACTTCAAGAACTCTGTAGCACCGCCTACATACCTCGCTCTGCTAATCCTGTTACCA
GTGGCTGCTGCCAGTGGCGATAAGTCGTGTCTTACCGGGTTGGACTCAAGACGATAGTTACCGGATAAGG
CGCAGCGGTCGGGCTGAACGGGGGGTTCGTGCACACAGCCCAGCTTGGAGCGAACGACCTACACCGAACT
GAGATACCTACAGCGTGAGCATTGAGAAAGCGCCACGCTTCCCGAAGGGAGAAAGGCGGACAGGTATCCG
GTAAGCGGCAGGGTCGGAACAGGAGAGCGCACGAGGGAGCTTCCAGGGGGAAACGCCTGGTATCTTTATA
GTCCTGTCGGGTTTCGCCACCTCTGACTTGAGCGTCGATTTTTGTGATGCTCGTCAGGGGGGCGGAGCCT
ATGGAAAAACGCCAGCAACGCGGCCTTTTTACGGTTCCTGGCCTTTTGCTGGCCTTTTGCTCACATGTTC
TTTCCTGCGTTATCCCCTGATTCTGTGGATAACCGTATTACCGCCTTTGAGTGAGCTGATACCGCTCGCC
GCAGCCGAACGACCGAGCGCAGCGAGTCAGTGAGCGAGGAAGCGGAAGAGCGCCCAATACGCAAACCGCC
TCTCCCCGCGCGTTGGCCGATTCATTAATGCAGCTGGCACGACAGGTTTCCCGACTGGAAAGCGGGCAGT
GAGCGCAACGCAATTAATACGCGTACCGCTAGCCAGGAAGAGTTTGTAGAAACGCAAAAAGGCCATCCGT
CAGGATGGCCTTCTGCTTAGTTTGATGCCTGGCAGTTTATGGCGGGCGTCCTGCCCGCCACCCTCCGGGC
CGTTGCTTCACAACGTTCAAATCCGCTCCCGGCGGATTTGTCCTACTCAGGAGAGCGTTCACCGACAAAC
AACAGATAAAACGAAAGGCCCAGTCTTCCGACTGAGCCTTTCGTTTTATTTGATGCCTGGCAGTTCCCTA
CTCTCGCGTTAACGCTAGCATGGATGTTTTCCCAGTCACGACGTTGTAAAACGACGGCCAGTCTTAAG
