>Addgene plasmid #63429 | pFusX4-20 | addgene partial sequence | sequence record 116066 | pCR8_R1 5'-cgaaccgaacaggcttatgt-3'
GGTGTGCGTCACCCGGCAACCTTGGGTAGCAGCGAAGTCGAGGCATTTCTGTCCTGGCTGGTCTAGACGT
CTCGGCCATGGTCCTGGCACAGCACCGGCAACAGCCGCTGCACCGTTTCGAGCGCTTGCTTGCCGCCACC
GTTGCTGGCGATAGCCACCACTTGGTCCGGGGTCAGGCCATGGTCCTGGCACAGCACCGGCAACAGCCGC
TGCACCGTTTCGAGCGCTTGCTTGCCGCCAATGTTGCTGGCGATAGCCACCACTTGGTCCGGGGTCAGGC
CATGGTCCTGGCACAGCACCGGCAACAGCCGCTGCACCGTTTCGAGCGCTTGCTTGCCGCCATCGTGGCT
GGCGATAGCCACCACTTGGTCCGGGGTCAGGGGAGACGCTTAAGACTGGCCGTCGTTTTACAACGTCGTG
ACTGGGAAAACATCCATGCTAGCGTTAACGCGAGAGTAGGGAACTGCCAGGCATCAAATAAAACGAAAGG
CTCAGTCGGAAGACTGGGCCTTTCGTTTTATCTGTTGTTTGTCGGTGAACGCTCTCCTGAGTAGGACAAA
TCCGCCGGGAGCGGATTTGAACGTTGTGAAGCAACGGCCCGGAGGGTGGCGGGCAGGACGCCCGCCATAA
ACTGCCAGGCATCAAACTAAGCAGAAGGCCATCCTGACGGATGGCCTTTTTGCGTTTCTACAAACTCTTC
CTGGCTAGCGGTACGCGTATTAATTGCGTTGCGCTCACTGCCCGCTTTCCAGTCGGGAAACCTGTCGTGC
CAGCTGCATTAATGAATCGGCCAACGCGCGGGGAGAGGCGGTTTGCGTATTGGGCGCTCTTCCGCTTCCT
CGCTCACTGACTCGCTGCGCTCGGTCGTTCGGCTGC
